Addgene plasmid #36860: pGEX6P1-Reps1-EH domain
Depositing lab: Yvonne Groemping.
Backbone
  Vector backbone: pGEX6P1
  Backbone manufacturer: GE Healthcare
  Backbone size w/o insert (bp): 4984
  Total vector size (bp): 5321
  Vector type: Bacterial Expression
Growth in bacteria
  Bacterial resistance: Ampicillin, 100 μg/mL
  Growth temperature: 37°C
  Growth strain: Top10
  Copy number: High Copy
Gene/Insert
  Gene/Insert name: Reps1 (alt names: Ral BP1 associated eps domain containing protein 1; (amino acids 226-314))
  Species: H. sapiens (human)
  Insert size (bp): 277
  Mutation: deleted amino acids 1-225 and 315-769
  GenBank ID: NM_001128617
  Entrez Gene: REPS1 (a.k.a. RALBP1)
  Tag / fusion protein: GST (N terminal on backbone)
  Cloning method: Restriction Enzyme; 5′ cloning site BamHI (unknown if destroyed); 3′ cloning site NotI (unknown if destroyed)
  Sequencing primers: 5′ pGEX5; 3′ pGEX3
Resource information
  A portion of this plasmid was derived from a plasmid made by: Template was purchased from BioCat, Heidelberg, Germany
Terms and licenses: Academic/Nonprofit Terms; Industry Terms: Not Available to Industry
How to cite: pGEX6P1-Reps1-EH domain was a gift from Yvonne Groemping (Addgene plasmid # 36860 ; http://n2t.net/addgene:36860 ; RRID:Addgene_36860)
