[The description below was written by a language model from this plasmid's Addgene catalogue record and pLannotate feature annotations shown in this document.]
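Description:
pGEX6P1-Reps1-EH domain is a bacterial expression plasmid built on the pGEX6P1 backbone for producing the EH domain of human REPS1 (RalBP1-associated Eps domain-containing protein 1) as an N-terminal GST fusion in E. coli. It replicates from a high-copy ColE1/pMB1-type origin and is selected with ampicillin through the β-lactamase (AmpR) gene and its own promoter. Short rop and bom fragments, a lacZα fragment with lac promoter elements, and a small yciV fragment are backbone remnants with no role in the expression cassette.

The payload is a truncated REPS1 coding segment of about 270 bp covering amino acids 226–314, with residues 1–225 and 315–769 removed. It was inserted between the BamHI and NotI sites, in frame downstream of the Schistosoma japonicum glutathione S-transferase ORF. Transcription is driven by the strong hybrid tac promoter, which is followed by a lac operator. The plasmid also carries lacI under the lacIq promoter, so the cassette is repressed until induction with IPTG, whatever the host's own repressor level. The GST moiety allows affinity capture of the fusion on glutathione resin, which suits purification, pull-down or binding and structural studies of the isolated EH domain, although the record does not state a specific application.

Two discrepancies are worth noting. The automated annotation matches the insert to the mouse Reps1 protein entry, whereas the catalogue gives the species as human, which probably reflects high conservation of the domain. The deposited full sequence is 5,231 nt, whereas the catalogue lists a total size of 5,321 bp.
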