Features (pLannotate 1.2.2; 17 found; start..end, strand, type, name):
      6..107     -  CDS            yciV (fragment): RNAAM_ECOLI - Also known as trpH From Escherichia coli (strain K12).
    183..211     +  promoter       tac promoter: strong E. coli promoter; hybrid between the trp and lac UV5 promoters
    219..235     +  protein_bind   lac operator: The lac repressor binds to the lac operator to inhibit transcription in E. coli. This inhibition can be relieved by adding lactose or isopropyl-β-D-thiogalactopyranoside (IPTG). lac repressor encoded by lacI
    258..911     +  CDS            GST26_SCHJA: Experimental evidence at protein level: Swiss-Prot protein existence level 1. GST isoenzymes appear to play a central role in the parasite detoxification system. Other functions are also suspected including a role in increasing the solubility of haematin in the parasite gut. From Schistosoma japonicum (Blood fluke).
    951..1217    +  CDS            Reps1 (fragment): REPS1_MOUSE - Experimental evidence at protein level: Swiss-Prot protein existence level 1. May coordinate the cellular actions of activated EGF receptors and Ral-GTPases. From Mus musculus (Mouse).
   1248..1287    +  CDS            rop (fragment): Rop protein, which maintains plasmids at low copy number; rop
   1389..1429    +  misc_feature   bom (fragment): basis of mobility region from pBR322
   1534..1638    +  promoter       AmpR promoter: bla
   1639..2499    +  CDS            AmpR: β-lactamase; bla; confers resistance to ampicillin, carbenicillin, and related antibiotics
   2670..3258    +  rep_origin     ori: high-copy-number ColE1/pMB1/pBR322/pUC origin of replication
   3444..3495    -  misc_feature   bom (fragment): basis of mobility region from pBR322
   3502..3579    +  promoter       lacIq promoter: lacI (mutant); In the lacIq allele, a single base change in the promoter boosts expression of the lacI gene about 10-fold.
   3580..4662    +  CDS            lacI: lac repressor; lacI; The lac repressor binds to the lac operator to inhibit transcription in E. coli. This inhibition can be relieved by adding lactose or isopropyl-β-D-thiogalactopyranoside (IPTG).
   4675..4696    +  protein_bind   CAP binding site: CAP binding activates transcription in the presence of cAMP. E. coli catabolite activator protein
   4711..4741    +  promoter       lac promoter: promoter for the E. coli lac operon
   4749..4765    +  protein_bind   lac operator: The lac repressor binds to the lac operator to inhibit transcription in E. coli. This inhibition can be relieved by adding lactose or isopropyl-β-D-thiogalactopyranoside (IPTG). lac repressor encoded by lacI
   4785..4958    +  CDS            lacZα: LacZα fragment of β-galactosidase; lacZ fragment
>Addgene plasmid #36860 | pGEX6P1-Reps1-EH domain | depositor full sequence | sequence record 46057 | pGEX6P1-Reps1-EH domain sequence 5231 bps
ACGTTATCGACTGCACGGTGCACCAATGCTTCTGGCGTCAGGCAGCCATCGGAAGCTGTGGTATGGCTGT
GCAGGTCGTAAATCACTGCATAATTCGTGTCGCTCAAGGCGCACTCCCGTTCTGGATAATGTTTTTTGCG
CCGACATCATAACGGTTCTGGCAAATATTCTGAAATGAGCTGTTGACAATTAATCATCGGCTCGTATAAT
GTGTGGAATTGTGAGCGGATAACAATTTCACACAGGAAACAGTATTCATGTCCCCTATACTAGGTTATTG
GAAAATTAAGGGCCTTGTGCAACCCACTCGACTTCTTTTGGAATATCTTGAAGAAAAATATGAAGAGCAT
TTGTATGAGCGCGATGAAGGTGATAAATGGCGAAACAAAAAGTTTGAATTGGGTTTGGAGTTTCCCAATC
TTCCTTATTATATTGATGGTGATGTTAAATTAACACAGTCTATGGCCATCATACGTTATATAGCTGACAA
GCACAACATGTTGGGTGGTTGTCCAAAAGAGCGTGCAGAGATTTCAATGCTTGAAGGAGCGGTTTTGGAT
ATTAGATACGGTGTTTCGAGAATTGCATATAGTAAAGACTTTGAAACTCTCAAAGTTGATTTTCTTAGCA
AGCTACCTGAAATGCTGAAAATGTTCGAAGATCGTTTATGTCATAAAACATATTTAAATGGTGATCATGT
AACCCATCCTGACTTCATGTTGTATGACGCTCTTGATGTTGTTTTATACATGGACCCAATGTGCCTGGAT
GCGTTCCCAAAATTAGTTTGTTTTAAAAAACGTATTGAAGCTATCCCACAAATTGATAAGTACTTGAAAT
CCAGCAAGTATATAGCATGGCCTTTGCAGGGCTGGCAAGCCACGTTTGGTGGTGGCGACCATCCTCCAAA
ATCGGATCTGGAAGTTCTGTTCCAGGGGCCCCTGGGATCCCCCTGGAAAATAACAGATGAACAAAGACAG
TATTATGTAAATCAGTTTAAAACCATTCAGCCTGATCTAAACGGATTTATTCCAGGATCTGCAGCTAAAG
AGTTTTTTACAAAATCAAAACTTCCTATTCTTGAACTTTCTCATATTTGGGAACTCTCAGACTTTGATAA
AGATGGTGCATTGACACTGGATGAGTTTTGTGCTGCTTTTCATCTGGTGGTTGCTAGGAAGAATGGCTAT
GATTTACCAGAAAAACTTCCTGAAAGCTGAGCGGCCGCATCGTGACTGACTGACGATCTGCCTCGCGCGT
TTCGGTGATGACGGTGAAAACCTCTGACACATGCAGCTCCCGGAGACGGTCACAGCTTGTCTGTAAGCGG
ATGCCGGGAGCAGACAAGCCCGTCAGGGCGCGTCAGCGGGTGTTGGCGGGTGTCGGGGCGCAGCCATGAC
CCAGTCACGTAGCGATAGCGGAGTGTATAATTCTTGAAGACGAAAGGGCCTCGTGATACGCCTATTTTTA
TAGGTTAATGTCATGATAATAATGGTTTCTTAGACGTCAGGTGGCACTTTTCGGGGAAATGTGCGCGGAA
CCCCTATTTGTTTATTTTTCTAAATACATTCAAATATGTATCCGCTCATGAGACAATAACCCTGATAAAT
GCTTCAATAATATTGAAAAAGGAAGAGTATGAGTATTCAACATTTCCGTGTCGCCCTTATTCCCTTTTTT
GCGGCATTTTGCCTTCCTGTTTTTGCTCACCCAGAAACGCTGGTGAAAGTAAAAGATGCTGAAGATCAGT
TGGGTGCACGAGTGGGTTACATCGAACTGGATCTCAACAGCGGTAAGATCCTTGAGAGTTTTCGCCCCGA
AGAACGTTTTCCAATGATGAGCACTTTTAAAGTTCTGCTATGTGGCGCGGTATTATCCCGTGTTGACGCC
GGGCAAGAGCAACTCGGTCGCCGCATACACTATTCTCAGAATGACTTGGTTGAGTACTCACCAGTCACAG
AAAAGCATCTTACGGATGGCATGACAGTAAGAGAATTATGCAGTGCTGCCATAACCATGAGTGATAACAC
TGCGGCCAACTTACTTCTGACAACGATCGGAGGACCGAAGGAGCTAACCGCTTTTTTGCACAACATGGGG
GATCATGTAACTCGCCTTGATCGTTGGGAACCGGAGCTGAATGAAGCCATACCAAACGACGAGCGTGACA
CCACGATGCCTGCAGCAATGGCAACAACGTTGCGCAAACTATTAACTGGCGAACTACTTACTCTAGCTTC
CCGGCAACAATTAATAGACTGGATGGAGGCGGATAAAGTTGCAGGACCACTTCTGCGCTCGGCCCTTCCG
GCTGGCTGGTTTATTGCTGATAAATCTGGAGCCGGTGAGCGTGGGTCTCGCGGTATCATTGCAGCACTGG
GGCCAGATGGTAAGCCCTCCCGTATCGTAGTTATCTACACGACGGGGAGTCAGGCAACTATGGATGAACG
AAATAGACAGATCGCTGAGATAGGTGCCTCACTGATTAAGCATTGGTAACTGTCAGACCAAGTTTACTCA
TATATACTTTAGATTGATTTAAAACTTCATTTTTAATTTAAAAGGATCTAGGTGAAGATCCTTTTTGATA
ATCTCATGACCAAAATCCCTTAACGTGAGTTTTCGTTCCACTGAGCGTCAGACCCCGTAGAAAAGATCAA
AGGATCTTCTTGAGATCCTTTTTTTCTGCGCGTAATCTGCTGCTTGCAAACAAAAAAACCACCGCTACCA
GCGGTGGTTTGTTTGCCGGATCAAGAGCTACCAACTCTTTTTCCGAAGGTAACTGGCTTCAGCAGAGCGC
AGATACCAAATACTGTCCTTCTAGTGTAGCCGTAGTTAGGCCACCACTTCAAGAACTCTGTAGCACCGCC
TACATACCTCGCTCTGCTAATCCTGTTACCAGTGGCTGCTGCCAGTGGCGATAAGTCGTGTCTTACCGGG
TTGGACTCAAGACGATAGTTACCGGATAAGGCGCAGCGGTCGGGCTGAACGGGGGGTTCGTGCACACAGC
CCAGCTTGGAGCGAACGACCTACACCGAACTGAGATACCTACAGCGTGAGCTATGAGAAAGCGCCACGCT
TCCCGAAGGGAGAAAGGCGGACAGGTATCCGGTAAGCGGCAGGGTCGGAACAGGAGAGCGCACGAGGGAG
CTTCCAGGGGGAAACGCCTGGTATCTTTATAGTCCTGTCGGGTTTCGCCACCTCTGACTTGAGCGTCGAT
TTTTGTGATGCTCGTCAGGGGGGCGGAGCCTATGGAAAAACGCCAGCAACGCGGCCTTTTTACGGTTCCT
GGCCTTTTGCTGGCCTTTTGCTCACATGTTCTTTCCTGCGTTATCCCCTGATTCTGTGGATAACCGTATT
ACCGCCTTTGAGTGAGCTGATACCGCTCGCCGCAGCCGAACGACCGAGCGCAGCGAGTCAGTGAGCGAGG
AAGCGGAAGAGCGCCTGATGCGGTATTTTCTCCTTACGCATCTGTGCGGTATTTCACACCGCATAAATTC
CGACACCATCGAATGGTGCAAAACCTTTCGCGGTATGGCATGATAGCGCCCGGAAGAGAGTCAATTCAGG
GTGGTGAATGTGAAACCAGTAACGTTATACGATGTCGCAGAGTATGCCGGTGTCTCTTATCAGACCGTTT
CCCGCGTGGTGAACCAGGCCAGCCACGTTTCTGCGAAAACGCGGGAAAAAGTGGAAGCGGCGATGGCGGA
GCTGAATTACATTCCCAACCGCGTGGCACAACAACTGGCGGGCAAACAGTCGTTGCTGATTGGCGTTGCC
ACCTCCAGTCTGGCCCTGCACGCGCCGTCGCAAATTGTCGCGGCGATTAAATCTCGCGCCGATCAACTGG
GTGCCAGCGTGGTGGTGTCGATGGTAGAACGAAGCGGCGTCGAAGCCTGTAAAGCGGCGGTGCACAATCT
TCTCGCGCAACGCGTCAGTGGGCTGATCATTAACTATCCGCTGGATGACCAGGATGCCATTGCTGTGGAA
GCTGCCTGCACTAATGTTCCGGCGTTATTTCTTGATGTCTCTGACCAGACACCCATCAACAGTATTATTT
TCTCCCATGAAGACGGTACGCGACTGGGCGTGGAGCATCTGGTCGCATTGGGTCACCAGCAAATCGCGCT
GTTAGCGGGCCCATTAAGTTCTGTCTCGGCGCGTCTGCGTCTGGCTGGCTGGCATAAATATCTCACTCGC
AATCAAATTCAGCCGATAGCGGAACGGGAAGGCGACTGGAGTGCCATGTCCGGTTTTCAACAAACCATGC
AAATGCTGAATGAGGGCATCGTTCCCACTGCGATGCTGGTTGCCAACGATCAGATGGCGCTGGGCGCAAT
GCGCGCCATTACCGAGTCCGGGCTGCGCGTTGGTGCGGATATCTCGGTAGTGGGATACGACGATACCGAA
GACAGCTCATGTTATATCCCGCCGTCAACCACCATCAAACAGGATTTTCGCCTGCTGGGGCAAACCAGCG
TGGACCGCTTGCTGCAACTCTCTCAGGGCCAGGCGGTGAAGGGCAATCAGCTGTTGCCCGTCTCACTGGT
GAAAAGAAAAACCACCCTGGCGCCCAATACGCAAACCGCCTCTCCCCGCGCGTTGGCCGATTCATTAATG
CAGCTGGCACGACAGGTTTCCCGACTGGAAAGCGGGCAGTGAGCGCAACGCAATTAATGTGAGTTAGCTC
ACTCATTAGGCACCCCAGGCTTTACACTTTATGCTTCCGGCTCGTATGTTGTGTGGAATTGTGAGCGGAT
AACAATTTCACACAGGAAACAGCTATGACCATGATTACGGATTCACTGGCCGTCGTTTTACAACGTCGTG
ACTGGGAAAACCCTGGCGTTACCCAACTTAATCGCCTTGCAGCACATCCCCCTTTCGCCAGCTGGCGTAA
TAGCGAAGAGGCCCGCACCGATCGCCCTTCCCAACAGTTGCGCAGCCTGAATGGCGAATGGCGCTTTGCC
TGGTTTCCGGCACCAGAAGCGGTGCCGGAAAGCTGGCTGGAGTGCGATCTTCCTGAGGCCGATACTGTCG
TCGTCCCCTCAAACTGGCAGATGCACGGTTACGATGCGCCCATCTACACCAACGTAACCTATCCCATTAC
GGTCAATCCGCCGTTTGTTCCCACGGAGAATCCGACGGGTTGTTACTCGCTCACATTTAATGTTGATGAA
AGCTGGCTACAGGAAGGCCAGACGCGAATTATTTTTGATGGCGTTGGAATT
