>Addgene plasmid #36860 | pGEX6P1-Reps1-EH domain | addgene partial sequence | sequence record 47947 | pGEX-5 5'-GGGCTGGCAAGCCACGTTTGGTG-3'
TCCCCCTGGAAAATAACAGATGAACAANGACAGTATTATGTAAATCAGTTTAAAACCATTCAGCCTGATC
TAAACGGATTTATTCCAGGATCTGCAGCTAAAGAGTTTTTTACAAAATCAAAACTTCCTATTCTTGAACT
TTCTCATATTTGGGAACTCTCAGACTTTGATAAAGATGGTGCATTGACACTGGATGAGTTTTGTGCTGCT
TTTCATCTGGTGGTTGCTAGGAAGAATGGCTATGATTTACCAGAAAAACTTCCTGAAAGCTGAGCGGCCG
CATCGTGACTGACTGACGATCTGCCTCGCGCGTTTCGGTGATGACGGTGAAAACCTCTGACACATGCAGC
TCCCGGAGACGGTCACAGCTTGTCTGTAAGCGGATGCCGGGAGCAGACAAGCCCGTCAGGGCGCGTCAGC
GGGTGTTGGCGGGTGTCGGGGCGCAGCCATGACCCAGTCACGTAGCGATAGCGGAGTGTATAATTCTTGA
AGACGAAAGGGCCTCGTGATACGCCTATTTTTATAGGTTAATGTCATGATAATAATGGTTTCTTAGACGT
CAGGTGGCACTTTTCGGGGAAATGTGCGCGGAACCCCTATTTGTTTATTTTTCTAAATACATTCAAATAT
GTATCCGCTCATGAGACAATAACCCTGATAAATGCTTCAATAATATTGAAAAAGGAAGAGTATGAGTATT
CAACATTTCCGTGTCGCCCTTATTCCCTTTTTTGCGGCATTTTGCCTTCCTGTTTTTGCTCACCCAGAAA
CGCTGGTGAAAGTAAA
