>Addgene plasmid #36860 | pGEX6P1-Reps1-EH domain | addgene partial sequence | sequence record 49541 | pGEX3
AGGCAGATCGTCAGTCAGTCACGATGCGGCCGCTCAGCTTTCAGGAAGTTTTTCTGGTAAATCATAGCCA
TTCTTCCTAGCAACCACCAGATGAAAAGCAGCACAAAACTCATCCAGTGTCAATGCACCATCTTTATCAA
AGTCTGAGAGTTCCCAAATATGAGAAAGTTCAAGAATAGGAAGTTTTGATTTTGTAAAAAACTCTTTAGC
TGCAGATCCTGGAATAAATCCGTTTAGATCAGGCTGAATGGTTTTAAACTGATTTACATAATACTGTCTT
TGTTCATCTGTTATTTTCCAGGGGGATCCCAGGGGCCCCTGGAACAGAACTTCCAGATCCGATTTTGGAG
GATGGTCGCCACCACCAAACGTGGCTTGCCAGCCCTGCAAAGGCCATGCTATATACTTGCTGGATTTCAA
GTACTTATCAATTTGTGGGATAGCTTCAATACGTTTTTTAAAACAAACTAATTTTGGGAACGCATCCAGG
CACATTGGGTCCATGTATAAAACAACATCAAGAGCGTCATACAACATGAAGTCAGGATGGGTTACATGAT
CACCATTTAAATATGTTTTATGACATAAACGATCTTCGAACATTTTCAGCATTTCAGGTAGCTTGCTAAG
AAAATCAACTTTGAGAGTTTCAAAGTCTTTACTATATGCAATTCTCGAAACACCGTATCTAATATCCAAA
ACCGCTCCTTCAAGCATTGAAATCTCTGCACGCTCTTTTGGACAACCA
